>Addgene plasmid #207297 | pHCMV_OROV_GP | addgene full sequence | sequence record 407402 | Addgene NGS Result
GCGGCCGCTCTAGAGAGCTTGGCCCATTGCATACGTTGTATCCATATCATAATATGTACATTTATATTGG
CTCATGTCCAACATTACCGCCATGTTGACATTGATTATTGACTAGTTATTAATAGTAATCAATTACGGGG
TCATTAGTTCATAGCCCATATATGGAGTTCCGCGTTACATAACTTACGGTAAATGGCCCGCCTGGCTGAC
CGCCCAACGACCCCCGCCCATTGACGTCAATAATGACGTATGTTCCCATAGTAACGCCAATAGGGACTTT
CCATTGACGTCAATGGGTGGAGTATTTACGGTAAACTGCCCACTTGGCAGTACATCAAGTGTATCATATG
CCAAGTACGCCCCCTATTGACGTCAATGACGGTAAATGGCCCGCCTGGCATTATGCCCAGTACATGACCT
TATGGGACTTTCCTACTTGGCAGTACATCTACGTATTAGTCATCGCTATTACCATGGTGATGCGGTTTTG
GCAGTACATCAATGGGCGTGGATAGCGGTTTGACTCACGGGGATTTCCAAGTCTCCACCCCATTGACGTC
AATGGGAGTTTGTTTTGGCACCAAAATCAACGGGACTTTCCAAAATGTCGTAACAACTCCGCCCCATTGA
CGCAAATGGGCGGTAGGCGTGTACGGTGGGAGGTCTATATAAGCAGAGCTCGTTTAGTGAACCGTCAGAT
CGCCTGGACACGCCATCCACGCTGTTTTGACCTCCATAGATGACACCGGGACCGATCCAGCCTCCGGTCG
ACCGATCCTGAGAACTTCAGGGTGAGTTTGGGGACCCTTGATTGTTCTTTCTTTTTCGCTATTGTAAAAT
TCATGTTATATGGAGGGGGCAAAGTTTTCAGGGTGTTGTTTAGAATGGGAAGATGTCCCTTGTATCACCA
TGGACCCTCATGATAATTTTGTTTCTTTCACTTTCTACTCTGTTGACAACCATTGTCTCCTCTTATTTTC
TTTTCATTTTCTGTAACTTTTTCGTTAAACTTTAGCTTGCATTTGTAACGAATTTTTAAATTCACTTTTG
TTTATTTGTCAGATTGTAAGTACTTTCTCTAATCACTTTTTTTTCAAGGCAATCAGGGTATATTATATTG
TACTTCAGCACAGTTTTAGAGAACAATTGTTATAATTAAATGATAAGGTAGAATATTTCTGCATATAAAT
TCTGGCTGGCGTGGAAATATTCTTATTGGTAGAAACAACTACACCCTGGTCATCATCCTGCCTTTCTCTT
TATGGTTACAATGATATACACTGTTTGAGATGAGGATAAAATACTCTGAGTCCAAACCGGGCCCCTCTGC
TAACCATGTTCATGCCTTCTTCTCTTTCCTACAGCTCCTGGGCAACGTGCTGGTTGTTGTGCTGTCTCAT
CATTTTGGCAAAGAATTCGCCACCATGGCCAACCTCATTATCATCAGCATGGTGCTCGGCGTCGCTTATG
GCCATCCTCTGAGCACATCCCAGATCGGCGATAGATGTTTTGCTGGCGGCAACCTCTTCAAGGAAATGAA
CCTCTCCGTCGGACTGGGCGAAATCTGCGTGAAAGACGACATCAGCATTGTGAAATCCACCACCGTCTTT
TCCAAGAATAAGCCCGCCCTCGAGGCTACAACCAAATTCTATAGAAGCTTCATTGTGAAGGATTGGAGCG
AGTGTAATCCCGTGCTCGACAAATTCGGCAACTTCATGGTCCTCAGCGTGGACGACAACGGACACATCAT
CCCTAAGATGTACACATGTAGGGCCGCTTGTGACATCAGACTCAATAAGGATAACGCCGAGATCATTCTG
AGCAGCACCAAGCTGAACCATTTCGAGATCGTGGGCACAACCAGCACCTCCGGATGGTTTAAGAACACAA
TTACAAATAATCTCGAACACACATGCGAGCACGTCACAGTCAACTGTGGACAAAAGTCCGTCAAGTTCCA
CGCTTGTTTCAGACAGCATAGAGGCTGCATCAGATTCTTTAAGGGCACCTACATGCCCTACAGCATGATT
GAAGCCATGTGTGTGAATATTGAGCTCATTATTCTGACACTGTATATCTTCGCTGCCATCATCTTCGCCC
TCATTATCACCAAATCCTACGTCGCCTATCTGCTGCTCCCTCTGTTCTACCCCGTGACATGGTTCTATGG
CAAAGTCTACAAAAAGATCAACAGCTGCCCTAACTGTCTGCTGGCCTCCCACCCTTTCACAAGCTGCCCC
AAATTTTGCATCTGTGGCTCTAGATTCAGCTGCACAGAGGCTCTGAAAGTGCATAGGATGGGCAAGGACT
GTCTGGGCTATAAGTCTCTGAGCAAGGCCAGACAGATGTGTAAGAGCAAGTCTTGGAGCTTTACCGCCGC
TATTCTGACCGGACTGATTCTGATGGAATTTATCAGCCCCATTGCCGGCGAGAGAATGTACAAACTCGAG
GAGCTGGCCGATGAGTTCATCAAGCTGACAGAACAAGTGAACATCCTCGAGAGAGAGATGGAGGTGCTCA
AGCAATCCATCATCGTCATGTTTGCCATCATCCTCGTGCTGCTGCTCTTCGAGAACATGATCTTCAATAG
ACTGTTTAGAATTTTTTATAGAAGCTGCAGCATGTGTGGACTGATCCACTATAGACCCGGACTGAAAATC
GATCTGACAAAAACCAACAGATGCGGAAGCTGCATTTGCGGCTTTGATGAGCAGCAGTCCAGCGGATTCG
AGTATGAGATTTTTCTGAAAGATATGCATGTCCAGAAGGAGAGCTGCAAATTTTCCCCCAGAGTCAACCA
TTTTAGAAACATCAAGGCTCTGCTGTTCGCTCTGGTGATTTGTGCCACAATCTACACAGTGTATGCCGAC
GAGGACTGTCTGTCCAAGGATATCAAAATTACATACCAAGAGCTGCACAACTGCATCGGCCCCAAGATTA
TGGGCGACACATGCGTGTCCAAATCCGAACTGTACTCCGACCTCTTCAGCAAGAATCTGGTGACCGAGTA
CGACAAAAAATACTTCGAGCCCGACACCGTCAATGACCAGTTCAACAAAATTGAGTTCGCCCAAGATGCC
CACAGAATGATCCTCCTCGAGAGGATTCTGTACAAGACCGAGTGTGAAATGCTCTCTCTGAAGAAAAACA
GCGGACCCTACAACGTGGCTTGGAGAACCTATCTCAAGAACCACAACATCGATCTGTGTAGCAGACACAA
CTACAAGATGATTTGCCAGTGCATCAACACACACTCCATGTGTAATAATACAGACATCGATTATAACAAG
GAAATTGAGACCTACTACAAATCCAATGCCGCCGCTTATAGAGCTGATCTGAACACCATCATGGATACCC
TCAAGACCGCTTTTAGAGGCCTCACCAAGGTGCTGATCGAAAATTACATCGAGAAAGACGATAGCGATGC
CCTCAAGGCTCTGTTTTCCAACATTACCGACTCCGTGCAAGACAACTATCAGATGATCGGCATTCTGAAG
TTCGCTTCCAAGCTGCTCGACATCAACCTCGGAAGAAGCACAAGAAGCGCTCATCACAGCATCATGACCA
ATGAGATCCCCAAATCCAACCCTTTCACCGACTACTCCTATAGCAACCTCAATATTAAGGAGTGTATGTC
CCCCGAATCCCTCAAATGCTTCAAAAAGAGGGGCTCCACACCCCATACCAACCATCTGCTGTGTAAGATT
GATAACAAGTACAAAGCCTTCGACTGGCCCGAGATCGAGACCATCCAGAAGGGCCAGAAGCTGTGCCTCG
GCGACAGCCACTGTAATCTCGAGTTCACCGCCATCACAGCCGACAAGATTATGAGCCTCACCAATTGTTA
CAAAGAATCCTTCACCGCTCAGCCCGCCGATATGCAAGCTGGAATCAAAAAGTGTAGCGCCGACGAAATC
GGAGAGTGCACCACACTCGAGGACAAGACATGGCCCATCATTTTCTGCGGAGGCAAGTACTACTACAGCG
ATAGCAAAGAGCACGCCAAGGATGGCTCCATTAACAACTACTGTCTGACCAATAAATGTAGCGAACAAAG
GTTCCCCATCCACGAAAACTGGTTCAAAAAGTGCAATTGGGACAAGACCCACAAAGAATTTAGCACCATG
AGACAGATTAACTATAATGACATCACCAGCTATAGAAAGGCCATCGAAAGCGAAATCGGCACCGACCTCA
TGACACACCATTACAAGCCCACAAAGAACCTCCCCCACGTGGTGCCTAGATACCATTCCATTGATGTCCA
AGGCACCGAGTCCACCGAGGGCATTATCAATGGATTCATCCAAAACACCATCCCCGCCATTAGCGGACTG
GGCGTGGGCTATCATCTCAACTTTCAGAGCAACCAGCTCTTCGACATTGTGATTTTCGTGAAAAAAGCTG
TGTATAAGGCTCAATACCAAAAGGCCTATACCACCGGACCTAGCATCAGCATCAATATCGAGCATAATGA
GAGGTGCACCGGCCACTGCCCCGAAAAGATCCCCGCCAAGGAAGGCTGGCTCACATTTAGCAAGGAGCAT
ACCAGCAGCTGGGGATGCGAGGAATATGGATGTCTGGCCATCGATACCGGCTGTCTGTACGGCAGCTGCC
AAGACGTGATTAGACCCGAACTGGATGTCTATAAGAAGATCGGCAGCGAAGTGTCCCTCATTGAAATCTG
CATCACACTGCCTCACGAAACCTACTGCAACGATATGGACATCCTCGAGCCTATCATTGGAGATAAACTG
AGCGCCTCCTTTCAGAACACCCAAACCAATCAGCTGCCCACACTGATCGCTTACAAGAAGGGAAAAATCT
ATACCGGCCAGATCAACGACATCGGAAACACCGCTCTGCAATGCGGATCCATCCAAGTGATTAACGGCTC
CACAATTGGAACCGGCAGCCCCAAGTTTGACTATATCTGTCACGCCATGAGGAGGAAGGACGTCATCGTG
AGAAAGTGTTTCAATGATAATTACCAGAGCTGTACAAGACTCGAGAAGAGGAACGACCTCATCCCCTATA
GAAAGGGCGACGTGATCGAGGTGAGCAAGACCGGATCCAACATGGGACAGATGACCTTCAAAATCGAGCT
CGGAGACATTAACTATAAAATTTTCACAAAGTCCATCGATCTGCAGATGAGCGGCATTTGCGCTGGCTGT
ATCGATTGTGCCGAAGGCATCAGCTGCAGCATCAATGCCGAGGTCCCCGCCGAGACAGTCTGCCACTGCA
AGACCAATTGTGAGGATTTTATTAACAACATTGTCTTTTCCCCCCAAATCAAGAACTACAATATCAAAGT
GCACTGTAAGAGCAAAGTCGAAAAGATTACCGCCCACATTTGCGGAAGGGACATCGATCTGCAGCTGACA
ATCAAGCCTTATAACCAAAAGATCGATCTGAGCCAACTGGACGAGAGCAACTATATCAGAGAGGAGGATC
TGCAGTGTGGCACATGGCTGTGCAAGGTGCAGAAGGAGGGCATCGACATTATCTTCAAGGGACTCTTCTC
CGGCCTCGGCAGATACTGGACAATCCTCATCTACTCCATCATCGGCGTGGTCATCATCGTGATCCTCGTC
TACATTCTGCTGCCTATTGGAAGGCTGCTGAAGGCCTTTCTGATTAGACACGAGATTGAATACGCCATGG
AGCAGAAGATTAAATGATGTCTTCCTGGAGCTCCAGTCATTGACTATAACGTCTCAGATCTTTTTCCCTC
TGCCAAAAATTATGGGGACATCATGAAGCCCCTTGAGCATCTGACTTCTGGCTAATAAAGGAAATTTATT
TTCATTGCAATAGTGTGTTGGAATTTTTTGTGTCTCTCACTCGGAAGGACATATGGGAGGGCAAATCATT
TAAAACATCAGAATGAGTATTTGGTTTAGAGTTTGGCAACATATGCCCATATGCTGGCTGCCATGAACAA
AGGTTGGCTATAAAGAGGTCATCAGTATATGAAACAGCCCCCTGCTGTCCATTCCTTATTCCATAGAAAA
GCCTTGACTTGAGGTTAGATTTTTTTTATATTTTGTTTTGTGTTATTTTTTTCTTTAACATCCCTAAAAT
TTTCCTTACATGTTTTACTAGCCAGATTTTTCCTCCTCTCCTGACTACTCCCAGTCATAGCTGTCCCTCT
TCTCTTATGGAGATCCCTCGACGGATCGGCCGCAATTCGTAATCATGTCATAGCTGTTTCCTGTGTGAAA
TTGTTATCCGCTCACAATTCCACACAACATACGAGCCGGAAGCATAAAGTGTAAAGCCTGGGGTGCCTAA
TGAGTGAGCTAACTCACATTAATTGCGTTGCGCTCACTGCCCGCTTTCCAGTCGGGAAACCTGTCGTGCC
AGCTGCATTAATGAATCGGCCAACGCGCGGGGAGAGGCGGTTTGCGTATTGGGCGCTCTTCCGCTTCCTC
GCTCACTGACTCGCTGCGCTCGGTCGTTCGGCTGCGGCGAGCGGTATCAGCTCACTCAAAGGCGGTAATA
CGGTTATCCACAGAATCAGGGGATAACGCAGGAAAGAACATGTGAGCAAAAGGCCAGCAAAAGGCCAGGA
ACCGTAAAAAGGCCGCGTTGCTGGCGTTTTTCCATAGGCTCCGCCCCCCTGACGAGCATCACAAAAATCG
ACGCTCAAGTCAGAGGTGGCGAAACCCGACAGGACTATAAAGATACCAGGCGTTTCCCCCTGGAAGCTCC
CTCGTGCGCTCTCCTGTTCCGACCCTGCCGCTTACCGGATACCTGTCCGCCTTTCTCCCTTCGGGAAGCG
TGGCGCTTTCTCATAGCTCACGCTGTAGGTATCTCAGTTCGGTGTAGGTCGTTCGCTCCAAGCTGGGCTG
TGTGCACGAACCCCCCGTTCAGCCCGACCGCTGCGCCTTATCCGGTAACTATCGTCTTGAGTCCAACCCG
GTAAGACACGACTTATCGCCACTGGCAGCAGCCACTGGTAACAGGATTAGCAGAGCGAGGTATGTAGGCG
GTGCTACAGAGTTCTTGAAGTGGTGGCCTAACTACGGCTACACTAGAAGAACAGTATTTGGTATCTGCGC
TCTGCTGAAGCCAGTTACCTTCGGAAAAAGAGTTGGTAGCTCTTGATCCGGCAAACAAACCACCGCTGGT
AGCGGTGGTTTTTTTGTTTGCAAGCAGCAGATTACGCGCAGAAAAAAAGGATCTCAAGAAGATCCTTTGA
TCTTTTCTACGGGGTCTGACGCTCAGTGGAACGAAAACTCACGTTAAGGGATTTTGGTCATGAGATTATC
AAAAAGGATCTTCACCTAGATCCTTTTAAATTAAAAATGAAGTTTTAAATCAATCTAAAGTATATATGAG
TAAACTTGGTCTGACAGTTACCAATGCTTAATCAGTGAGGCACCTATCTCAGCGATCTGTCTATTTCGTT
CATCCATAGTTGCCTGACTCCCCGTCGTGTAGATAACTACGATACGGGAGGGCTTACCATCTGGCCCCAG
TGCTGCAATGATACCGCGAGACCCACGCTCACCGGCACCAGATTTATCAGCAATAAACCAGCCAGCCGGA
AGGGCCGAGCGCAGAAGTGGTCCTGCAACTTTATCCGCCTCCATCCAGTCTATTAATTGTTGCCGGGAAG
CTAGAGTAAGTAGTTCGCCAGTTAATAGTTTGCGCAACGTTGTTGCCATTGCTACAGGCATCGTGGTGTC
ACGCTCGTCGTTTGGTATGGCTTCATTCAGCTCCGGTTCCCAACGATCAAGGCGAGTTACATGATCCCCC
ATGTTGTGCAAAAAAGCGGTTAGCTCCTTCGGTCCTCCGATCGTTGTCAGAAGTAAGTTGGCCGCAGTGT
TATCACTCATGGTTATGGCAGCACTGCATAATTCTCTTACTGTCATGCCATCCGTAAGATGCTTTTCTGT
GACTGGTGAGTACTCAACCAAGTCATTCTGAGAATAGTGTATGCGGCGACCGAGTTGCTCTTGCCCGGCG
TCAATACGGGATAATACCGCGCCACATAGCAGAACTTTAAAAGTGCTCATCATTGGAAAACGTTCTTCGG
GGCGAAAACTCTCAAGGATCTTACCGCTGTTGAGATCCAGTTCGATGTAACCCACTCGTGCACCCAACTG
ATCTTCAGCATCTTTTACTTTCACCAGCGTTTCTGGGTGAGCAAAAACAGGAAGGCAAAATGCCGCAAAA
AAGGGAATAAGGGCGACACGGAAATGTTGAATACTCATACTCTTCCTTTTTCAATATTATTGAAGCATTT
ATCAGGGTTATTGTCTCATGAGCGGATACATATTTGAATGTATTTAGAAAAATAAACAAATAGGGGTTCC
GCGCACATTTCCCCGAAAAGTGCCACCTAAATTGTAAGCGTTAATATTTTGTTAAAATTCGCGTTAAATT
TTTGTTAAATCAGCTCATTTTTTAACCAATAGGCCGAAATCGGCAAAATCCCTTATAAATCAAAAGAATA
GACCGAGATAGGGT
[37 nt withheld, positions 8485-8521]
AAAGAACGTGGACTCCAACGTCAAAGG
[49 nt withheld, positions 8549-8597]
T
[91 nt withheld, positions 8599-8689]
G
[124 nt withheld, positions 8691-8814]
CCCATTCGCCATTCAGGCTGCGCAACTGTTGGGAAGGGCGATCGGTGCGGGCCTCTTCGCTATTACGCCA
GCTGGCGAAAGGGGGATGTGCTGCAAGGCGATTAAGTTGGGTAACGCCAGGGTTTTCCCAGTCACGACGT
TGTAAAACGACGGCCAGTGAGCGCGCGTAATACGACTCACTATAGGGCGAATTGGAGCTCCACCGCGGTG
Features (pLannotate 1.2.2; 16 found; start..end, strand, type, name):
     97..476     +  enhancer       CMV enhancer: human cytomegalovirus immediate early enhancer
    477..680     +  promoter       CMV promoter: human cytomegalovirus (CMV) immediate early promoter
    792..1364    +  intron         β-globin intron: intron from rabbit β-globin gene
   1362..1466    +  CDS            HBB (fragment): HBB_LEPEU - Experimental evidence at protein level: Swiss-Prot protein existence level 1. Involved in oxygen transport from the lung to the various peripheral tissues. From Lepus europaeus (European hare).
   5794..5849    +  polyA_signal   β-globin poly(A) signal: rabbit β-globin polyadenylation signal (Gil and Proudfoot, 1987)
   6231..6247    -  protein_bind   lac operator: The lac repressor binds to the lac operator to inhibit transcription in E. coli. This inhibition can be relieved by adding lactose or isopropyl-β-D-thiogalactopyranoside (IPTG). lac repressor encoded by lacI
   6255..6285    -  promoter       lac promoter: promoter for the E. coli lac operon
   6300..6321    -  protein_bind   CAP binding site: CAP binding activates transcription in the presence of cAMP. E. coli catabolite activator protein
   6334..6426    -  CDS            lacI (fragment): lac repressor; lacI; The lac repressor binds to the lac operator to inhibit transcription in E. coli. This inhibition can be relieved by adding lactose or isopropyl-β-D-thiogalactopyranoside (IPTG).
   6609..7197    -  rep_origin     ori: high-copy-number ColE1/pMB1/pBR322/pUC origin of replication
   7368..8228    -  CDS            AmpR: β-lactamase; bla; confers resistance to ampicillin, carbenicillin, and related antibiotics
   8229..8333    -  promoter       AmpR promoter: bla
   8386..8814    -  rep_origin     f1 ori (sequence partly withheld): f1 bacteriophage origin of replication; arrow indicates direction of (+) strand synthesis
   8819..8974    -  CDS            lacZα (fragment): LacZα fragment of β-galactosidase; lacZ fragment
   8982..9000    +  promoter       T7 promoter: promoter for bacteriophage T7 RNA polymerase
   9009..14      +  misc_feature   MCS (fragment) (across the origin): pBluescript multiple cloning site
