[The description below was written by a language model from this plasmid's Addgene catalogue record and pLannotate feature annotations shown in this document.]
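Description:
pHCMV_OROV_GP is a mammalian expression plasmid built on the pHCMV backbone that drives production of the Oropouche virus glycoprotein precursor, the product of the viral M segment. It is maintained in E. coli as a high-copy plasmid through a ColE1/pUC-type origin and selected with ampicillin via the β-lactamase gene and its native promoter. The backbone also carries pBluescript-derived remnants: an f1 phage origin, a T7 promoter, fragments of lacZα and lacI, the lac promoter/operator with its CAP site, and part of a multiple cloning site. These are leftovers of vector ancestry and play no evident role in expression.

The expression cassette consists of the human cytomegalovirus immediate-early enhancer and promoter followed by a rabbit β-globin intron and a short stretch of flanking β-globin exon sequence, which the annotation tool flags as an HBB fragment. Splicing of this intron generally improves mRNA processing and yield. The synthesized, mammalian codon-optimized OROV_GP insert of about 4.3 kb was cloned between EcoRI and BglII sites. It is not itself annotated in the feature table, but corresponds to the unannotated region between the β-globin exon fragment and the rabbit β-globin polyadenylation signal that terminates the transcript. No epitope tag, reporter or mammalian selection marker is recorded, so the plasmid is suited to transient transfection.

The stated purpose is mammalian expression of the Oropouche virus GP. The associated publication concerns modular envelope design for cell type-specific delivery, suggesting the glycoprotein was examined as a candidate envelope for pseudotyping delivery particles, although the record does not describe the specific application.
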