Addgene plasmid #207297: pHCMV_OROV_GP
Purpose: Mammalian expression of Oropouche virus GP protein
Depositing lab: Feng Zhang. Depositing organization: Broad Institute. Publication: Cell type-specific delivery by modular envelope design. Strebinger D, Frangieh CJ, Friedrich MJ, Faure G, Macrae RK, Zhang F. Nat Commun. 2023 Aug 23;14(1):5141. doi: 10.1038/s41467-023-40788-8. PubMed 37612276.
Backbone
  Vector backbone: pHCMV
  Backbone manufacturer: Clontech
  Backbone size w/o insert (bp): 4764
  Vector type: Mammalian Expression
Growth in bacteria
  Bacterial resistance: Ampicillin, 100 μg/mL
  Growth temperature: 37°C
  Growth strain: NEB Stable
  Copy number: High Copy
Gene/Insert
  Gene/Insert name: OROV_GP
  Species: Oropouche virus
  Insert size (bp): 4260
  Mutation: mammalian codon optimization
  Entrez Gene: M (a.k.a. OROVsMgp1)
  Promoter: CMV promoter
  Cloning method: Restriction Enzyme; 5′ cloning site EcoRI (not destroyed); 3′ cloning site BglII (not destroyed)
Resource information
  A portion of this plasmid was derived from a plasmid made by: synthesis
Terms and licenses: Academic/Nonprofit Terms; Industry Terms: Not Available to Industry
How to cite: pHCMV_OROV_GP was a gift from Feng Zhang (Addgene plasmid # 207297 ; http://n2t.net/addgene:207297 ; RRID:Addgene_207297)
